Addgene plasmid #14043: pCMV5 Flag-Smad1 (4SP/AP)
Depositing lab: Joan Massague. Depositing organization: Memorial Sloan-Kettering Cancer Center. Publication: The TGF-beta family mediator Smad1 is phosphorylated directly and activated functionally by the BMP receptor kinase. Kretzschmar M, Liu F, Hata A, Doody J, Massague J. Genes Dev. 1997 Apr 15. 11(8):984-95. 10.1101/gad.11.8.984 PubMed 9136927.
Backbone
  Vector backbone: pCMV5
  Backbone size w/o insert (bp): 4700
  Vector type: Mammalian Expression
Growth in bacteria
  Bacterial resistance: Ampicillin, 100 μg/mL
  Growth temperature: 37°C
  Growth strain: DH5alpha
  Copy number: High Copy
Gene/Insert
  Gene/Insert name: Smad1 (4SP/AP) (alt name: Smad1)
  Species: H. sapiens (human)
  Insert size (bp): 1400
  Mutation: Four Serine to Alanine mutations in the linker region.
  Entrez Gene: SMAD1 (a.k.a. BSP-1, BSP1, JV4-1, JV41, MADH1, MADR1)
  Tag / fusion protein: Flag (N terminal on insert)
  Cloning method: Restriction Enzyme; 5′ cloning site HindIII (not destroyed); 3′ cloning site BamHI (not destroyed)
  Sequencing primers: 5′ CMV Forward
Terms and licenses: Academic/Nonprofit Terms; Industry Terms: Not Available to Industry
Depositor comments: See author's map for more information.
How to cite: pCMV5 Flag-Smad1 (4SP/AP) was a gift from Joan Massague (Addgene plasmid # 14043 ; http://n2t.net/addgene:14043 ; RRID:Addgene_14043)
