[The description below was written by a language model from this plasmid's Addgene catalogue record.]
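Description:
pCMV5 Flag-Smad1 (4SP/AP) is a mammalian expression plasmid built on the pCMV5 backbone (about 4.7 kb without insert) and carrying a mutant human SMAD1 cDNA of roughly 1.4 kb. It is propagated in E. coli as a high-copy plasmid under ampicillin selection. The record lists no mammalian selection marker, which fits use by transient transfection. It also does not name the promoter explicitly, although the backbone name and the use of a CMV forward sequencing primer point to the cytomegalovirus immediate-early promoter that drives expression in pCMV-series vectors. No feature table is provided, so other backbone elements cannot be confirmed from the record.

The insert was cloned between HindIII (5′) and BamHI (3′), both of which remain intact, and it encodes Smad1 with an N-terminal Flag epitope for detection or immunoprecipitation with anti-Flag antibodies. Smad1 is a receptor-regulated mediator of BMP signalling in the TGF-β family. The "4SP/AP" designation refers to four serine-to-alanine substitutions in the linker region between the conserved N- and C-terminal domains, converting Ser-Pro motifs to Ala-Pro. These changes prevent phosphorylation at the four linker serines, while the rest of the protein is, as far as the record indicates, unaltered. The construct is therefore suited to expressing a linker-phosphorylation-deficient Smad1 in cultured mammalian cells, typically alongside wild-type Flag-Smad1, to examine how linker phosphorylation affects Smad1 activity, localisation or signalling output. The depositor refers users to the author's map for further details.
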