>Addgene plasmid #14043 | pCMV5 Flag-Smad1 (4SP/AP) | addgene partial sequence | sequence record 21498 | CMV-F 5'-CGCAAATGGGCGGTAGGCGTG-3'
GAGCTCGTTTAGTGAACCGTCAGAATTCAGATCTGGTACCACGCGTATCGATAAGCTTACCATGGACTAC
AAGGACGACGATGACAAGAATGTGACAAGTTTATTTTCCTTTACAAGTCCAGCTGTGAAGAGACTTCTTG
GGTGGAAACAGGGCGATGAAGAAGAAAAATGGGCAGAGAAAGCTGTTGATGCTTTGGTGAAAAAACTGAA
GAAAAAGAAAGGTGCCATGGAGGAACTGGAAAAGGCCTTGAGCTGCCCAGGGCAACCGAGTAACTGTGTC
ACCATTCCCCGCTCTCTGGATGGCAGGCTGCAAGTCTCCCACCGGAAGGGACTGCCTCATGTCATTTACT
GCCGTGTGTGGCGCTGGCCCGATCTTCAGAGCCACCATGAACTAAAACCACTGGAATGCTGTGAGTTTCC
TTTTGGTTCCAAGCAGAAGGAGGTCTGCATCAATCCCTACCACTATAAGAGAGTAGAAAGCCCTGTACTT
CCTCCTGTGCTGGTTCCAAGACACAGCGAATATAATCCTCAGCACAGCCTCTTAGCTCAGTTCCGTAACT
TAGGACAAAATGAGCCTCACATGCCACTCAACGCCACTTTTCCAGATTCTTTCCAGCAACCCAACAGCCA
CCCGTTTCCTCACGCTCCCAATAGCAGTTACCCAAACGCTCCTGGGAGCAGCAGCAGCACCTACCCTCAC
GCCCCCACCAGCTCAG
